Addgene plasmid #235893: pME_Cp_0_4_001_Nanoluc
Purpose: Nanoluc luciferase reporter gene, codon optimized for Chlamydomonas reinhardtii
Depositing lab: Tobias Erb. Depositing organization: Max Planck Institute for Terrestrial Microbiology. Publication: A modular high-throughput approach for advancing synthetic biology in the chloroplast of Chlamydomonas. Inckemann RM, Chotel T, Burgis M, Brinkmann CK, Andreas L, Baumann J, Sharma P, Klose M, Barrett J, Ries F, Paczia N, Glatter T, Mackinder LCM, Willmund F, Erb TJ. Nat Plants. 2025 Nov;11(11):2332-2349. doi: 10.1038/s41477-025-02126-2. Epub 2025 Nov 3. PubMed 41184475.
Backbone
  Vector backbone: pME_Cp_UAV_GFP
  Backbone size w/o insert (bp): 2101
  Vector type: Synthetic Biology
Growth in bacteria
  Bacterial resistance: Chloramphenicol, 25 μg/mL
  Growth temperature: 37°C
  Growth strain: DH5alpha
  Copy number: High Copy
Gene/Insert
  Gene/Insert name: NanoLuc
  Species: Oplophorus gracilirostris
  Insert size (bp): 518
  Cloning method: Restriction Enzyme; 5′ cloning site BsaI (destroyed during cloning); 3′ cloning site BsaI (destroyed during cloning)
  Sequencing primers: 5′ CGTATCACGAGGCAGAATTTC; 3′ CCTGCATAACGCGAAGTAATC
Terms and licenses: Academic/Nonprofit Terms; Industry Terms: Not Available to Industry
Depositor comments: Please visit https://doi.org/10.1101/2024.05.08.593163 for bioRxiv preprint.
How to cite: pME_Cp_0_4_001_Nanoluc was a gift from Tobias Erb (Addgene plasmid # 235893 ; http://n2t.net/addgene:235893 ; RRID:Addgene_235893)
