[The description below was written by a language model from this plasmid's Addgene catalogue record and pLannotate feature annotations shown in this document.]
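Description:
pME_Cp_0_4_001_Nanoluc is a small (about 2.6 kb) synthetic-biology part plasmid from a modular cloning toolkit built for engineering the chloroplast of the green alga Chlamydomonas reinhardtii. It was made by inserting a NanoLuc coding sequence of roughly 0.5 kb into the acceptor backbone pME_Cp_UAV_GFP through BsaI sites that were destroyed during cloning, as expected for Type IIS (Golden Gate-style) assembly. The backbone name suggests that the insert replaced a GFP dropout marker, although the record does not say so. The plasmid is maintained in E. coli at high copy from a ColE1/pUC-type origin. Selection is by chloramphenicol, with resistance provided by a cat gene under its native promoter and followed by the lambda t0 terminator.

The payload is NanoLuc, an engineered luciferase derived from the catalytic subunit of the deep-sea shrimp Oplophorus gracilirostris luciferase, here codon optimized for Chlamydomonas reinhardtii. The annotation detects it as a fragment matching the shrimp luciferase. It lies between BioBrick prefix and suffix sequences and is insulated by bacterial transcription terminators, one upstream and the his operon terminator downstream. No promoter, untranslated regions or algal terminator are annotated around the coding sequence, and no chloroplast homology arms or algal selection marker are present. The plasmid therefore appears to be a storage vector for a coding-sequence part rather than a ready-to-express construct. Its likely use is as a donor of the reporter gene in modular assemblies, where it would be combined with regulatory parts to give luminescence readouts of chloroplast gene expression.
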