Features (pLannotate 1.2.2; 9 found; start..end, strand, type, name):
    177..765     -  rep_origin     ori: high-copy-number ColE1/pMB1/pBR322/pUC origin of replication
    948..1042    -  terminator     lambda t0 terminator: transcription terminator from phage lambda
   1066..1722    -  CDS            cat: CAT_ECOLX - Experimental evidence at protein level: Swiss-Prot protein existence level 1. This enzyme is an effector of chloramphenicol resistance in bacteria. From Escherichia coli. This protein is used as a marker in many commonly used cloning vectors, such as pACYC184.
   1723..1820    -  promoter       cat promoter: promoter of the E. coli cat gene encoding chloramphenicol acetyltransferase
   1906..1949    -  terminator     bacterial terminator: putative bacterial transcription terminator
   1952..1973    +  misc_feature   BioBrick prefix: BioBrick prefix for parts that do not start with "ATG"
   1984..2502    +  CDS            LUCI_OPLGR (fragment): Experimental evidence at protein level: Swiss-Prot protein existence level 1. Catalytic subunit of oplophorus-luciferin 2-monooxygenase. Oxidoreductase that converts coelenterazine (the oplophorus luciferin) to coelenteramide under emission of blue light with a maximum at 454 nm. Is also active with bisdeoxycoelenterazine. From Oplophorus gracilirostris (Luminous shrimp).
   2524..2543    +  misc_feature   BioBrick suffix: universal suffix for all parts
   2544..2601    +  terminator     his operon terminator: This putative transcriptin terminator from the E. coli his operon has a 2-bp deletion introduced during synthesis. Its efficiency has not been determined.
>Addgene plasmid #235893 | pME_Cp_0_4_001_Nanoluc | addgene full sequence | sequence record 471479 | Addgene NGS Result
GCTTCCTCGCTCACTGACTCGCTGCGCTCGGTCGTTCGGCTGCGGCGAGCGGTATCAGCTCACTCAAAGG
CGGTAATACGGTTATCCACAGAATCAGGGGATAACGCAGGAAAGAACATGTGAGCAAAAGGCCAGCAAAA
GGCCAGGAACCGTAAAAAGGCCGCGTTGCTGGCGTTTTTCCACAGGCTCCGCCCCCCTGACGAGCATCAC
AAAAATCGACGCTCAAGTCAGAGGTGGCGAAACCCGACAGGACTATAAAGATACCAGGCGTTTCCCCCTG
GAAGCTCCCTCGTGCGCTCTCCTGTTCCGACCCTGCCGCTTACCGGATACCTGTCCGCCTTTCTCCCTTC
GGGAAGCGTGGCGCTTTCTCATAGCTCACGCTGTAGGTATCTCAGTTCGGTGTAGGTCGTTCGCTCCAAG
CTGGGCTGTGTGCACGAACCCCCCGTTCAGCCCGACCGCTGCGCCTTATCCGGTAACTATCGTCTTGAGT
CCAACCCGGTAAGACACGACTTATCGCCACTGGCAGCAGCCACTGGTAACAGGATTAGCAGAGCGAGGTA
TGTAGGCGGTGCTACAGAGTTCTTGAAGTGGTGGCCTAACTACGGCTACACTAGAAGAACAGTATTTGGT
ATCTGCGCTCTGCTGAAGCCAGTTACCTTCGGAAAAAGAGTTGGTAGCTCTTGATCCGGCAAACAAACCA
CCGCTGGTAGCGGTGGTTTTTTTGTTTGCAAGCAGCAGATTACGCGCAGAAAAAAAGGATCTCAAGAAGA
TCCTTTGATCTTTTCTACGGGGTCTGACGCTCAGTGGAACGAAAACTCACGTTAAGGGATTTTGGTCATG
AGATTATCAAAAAGGATCTTCACCTAGATCCTTTTAAATTAAAAATGAAGTTTTAAATCAATCTAAAGTA
TATATGAGTAAACTTGGTCTGACAGCTCGAGGCTTGGATTCTCACCAATAAAAAACGCCCGGCGGCAACC
GAGCGTTCTGAACAAATCCAGATGGAGTTCTGAGGTCATTACTGGATCTATCAACAGGAGTCCAAGCGAG
CTCGATATCAAATTACGCCCCGCCCTGCCACTCGTCGCAGTACTGTTGTAATTCATTAAGCATTCTGCCG
ACATGGAAGCCATCACAAACGGCATGATGAACCTGAATCGCCAGCGGCATCAGCACCTTGTCGCCTTGCG
TATAATATTTGCCCATGGTGAAAACGGGGGCGAAGAAGTTGTCCATATTGGCCACGTTTAAATCAAAACT
GGTGAAACTCACCCAGGGATTGGCTGATACGAAAAACATATTCTCAATAAACCCTTTAGGGAAATAGGCC
AGGTTTTCACCGTAACACGCCACATCTTGCGAATATATGTGTAGAAACTGCCGGAAATCGTCGTGGTATT
CACTCCAGAGTGATGAAAACGTTTCAGTTTGCTCATGGAAAACGGTGTAACAAGGGTGAACACTATCCCA
TATCACCAGCTCACCGTCTTTCATTGCCATACGAAATTCCGGATGAGCATTCATCAGGCGGGCAAGAATG
TGAATAAAGGCCGGATAAAACTTGTGCTTATTTTTCTTTACGGTCTTTAAAAAGGCCGTAATATCCAGCT
GAACGGTCTGGTTATAGGTACATTGAGCAACTGACTGAAATGCCTCAAAATGTTCTTTACGATGCCATTG
GGATATATCAACGGTGGTATATCCAGTGATTTTTTTCTCCATTTTAGCTTCCTTAGCTCCTGAAAATCTC
GATAACTCAAAAAATACGCCCGGTAGTGATCTTATTTCATTATGGTGAAAGTTGGAACCTCTTACGTGCC
CGATCAACTCGAGTGCCACCTGACGTCTAAGAAACCATTATTATCATGACATTAACCTATAAAAATAGGC
GTATCACGAGGCAGAATTTCAGATAAAAAAAATCCTTAGCTTTCGCTAAGGATGATTTCTGGAATTCGCG
GCCGCTTCTAGAGCGATGAGTGGTCTCGAATGGTTTTCACTTTAGAAGACTTCGTAGGTGACTGGCGTCA
AACAGCAGGTTATAATTTAGACCAAGTTTTAGAACAAGGTGGTGTATCAAGTTTATTCCAAAATTTAGGT
GTTTCTGTTACTCCAATTCAACGTATCGTATTAAGTGGTGAAAATGGTCTTAAAATTGACATCCATGTTA
TTATTCCTTATGAAGGTCTTTCAGGTGACCAAATGGGTCAAATTGAAAAAATTTTTAAAGTAGTTTATCC
TGTAGATGACCATCACTTTAAAGTAATTTTACACTATGGTACTTTAGTAATTGATGGCGTTACACCTAAT
ATGATTGACTACTTTGGTCGTCCTTATGAAGGTATTGCTGTTTTTGATGGTAAAAAAATCACAGTTACAG
GTACATTATGGAATGGTAATAAAATTATTGACGAACGTTTAATCAATCCTGATGGTTCATTATTATTCCG
TGTTACAATTAATGGTGTTACAGGTTGGCGTCTTTGTGAACGTATCCTTGCTGCTTTGAGACCACTCATC
GCGACTAGTAGCGGCCGCTGCAGTCCGGCAAAAAAGGGCAAGGTGTCACCACCCTGCCCTTTTTCTTTAA
AACCGAAAAGATTACTTCGCGTTATGCAG
